>Addgene plasmid #136989 | pAID6 | addgene full sequence | sequence record 269844 | Addgene NGS Result
CGCGTTTCGGTGATGACGGTGAAAACCTCTGACACATGCAGCTCCCGGAGACGGTCACAGCTTGTCTGTA
AGCGGATGCCGGGAGCAGACAAGCCCGTCAGGGCGCGTCAGCGGGTGTTGGCGGGTGTCGGGGCTGGCTT
AACTATGCGGCATCAGAGCAGATTGTACTGAGAGTGCACCATACCACAGCTTTTCAATTCATAACTTCGT
ATAATGTATGCTATACGAAGTTATTAGGTCTAGAGATCTGTTTAGCTTGCCTCGTCCCCGCCGGGTCACC
CGGCCAGCGACATGGAGGCCCAGAATACCCTCCTTGACAGTCTTGACGTGCGCAGCTCAGGGGCATGATG
TGACTGTCGCCCGTACATTTAGCCCATACATCCCCATGTATAATCATTTGCATCCATACATTTTGATGGC
CGCACGGCGCGAAGCAAAAATTACGGCTCCTCGCTGCAGACCTGCGAGCAGGGAAACGCTCCCCTCACAG
ACGCGTTGAATTGTCCCCACGCCGCGCCCCTGTAGAGAAATATAAAAGGTTAGGATTTGCCACTGAGGTT
CTTCTTTCATATACTTCCTTTTAAAATCTTGCTAGGATACAGTTCTCACATCACATCCGAACATAAACAA
CCATGGGTAAGGAAAAGACTCACGTTTCGAGGCCGCGATTAAATTCCAACATGGATGCTGATTTATATGG
GTATAAATGGGCTCGCGATAATGTCGGGCAATCAGGTGCGACAATCTATCGATTGTATGGGAAGCCCGAT
GCGCCAGAGTTGTTTCTGAAACATGGCAAAGGTAGCGTTGCCAATGATGTTACAGATGAGATGGTCAGAC
TAAACTGGCTGACGGAATTTATGCCTCTTCCGACCATCAAGCATTTTATCCGTACTCCTGATGATGCATG
GTTACTCACCACTGCGATCCCCGGCAAAACAGCATTCCAGGTATTAGAAGAATATCCTGATTCAGGTGAA
AATATTGTTGATGCGCTGGCAGTGTTCCTGCGCCGGTTGCATTCGATTCCTGTTTGTAATTGTCCTTTTA
ACAGCGATCGCGTATTTCGTCTCGCTCAGGCGCAATCACGAATGAATAACGGTTTGGTTGATGCGAGTGA
TTTTGATGACGAGCGTAATGGCTGGCCTGTTGAACAAGTCTGGAAAGAAATGCATAAGCTTTTGCCATTC
TCACCGGATTCAGTCGTCACTCATGGTGATTTCTCACTTGATAACCTTATTTTTGACGAGGGGAAATTAA
TAGGTTGTATTGATGTTGGACGAGTCGGAATCGCAGACCGATACCAGGATCTTGCCATCCTATGGAACTG
CCTCGGTGAGTTTTCTCCTTCATTACAGAAACGGCTTTTTCAAAAATATGGTATTGATAATCCTGATATG
AATAAATTGCAGTTTCATTTGATGCTCGATGAGTTTTTCTAATCAGTACTGACAATAAAAAGATTCTTGT
TTTCAAGAACTTGTCATTTGTATAGTTTTTTTATATTGTAGTTGTTCTATTTTAATCAAATGTTAGCGTG
ATTTATATTTTTTTTCGCCTCGACATCATCTGCCCAGATGCGAAGTTAAGTGCGCAGAAAGTAATATCAT
GCGTCAATCGTATGTGAATGCTGGTCGCTATACTGCTGTCGATTCGATACTAACGCCGCCATCCAGTGTC
GAAAACGAGCTCTCGAGAACCCTTAATATAACTTCGTATAATGTATGCTATACGAAGTTAT
[76 nt withheld, positions 1742-1817]
G
[124 nt withheld, positions 1819-1942]
CCATTCGCCATTCAGGCTGCGCAACTGTTGGGAAGGGCGATCGGTGCGGGCCTCTTCGCTATTACGCCAG
CTGGCGAAAGGGGGATGTGCTGCAAGGCGATTAAGTTGGGTAACGCCAGGGTTTTCCCAGTCACGACGTT
GTAAAACGACGGCCAGTGAATTGTAATACGACTCACTATAGGGCGAATTGGAGCTCACTCGGAATTCAGT
CTACTAGTCAGTTCGAGTTTATCATTATCAATACTGCCATTTCAAAGAATACGTAAATAATTAATAGTAG
TGATTTTCCTAACTTTATTTAGTCAAAAAATTAGCCTTTTAATTCTGCTGTAACCCGTACATGCCCAAAA
TAGGGGGCGGGTTACACAGAATATATAACATCGTAGGTGTCTGGGTGAACAGTTTATTCCTGGCATCCAC
TAAATATAATGGAGCCCGCTTTTTAAGCTGGCATCCAGAAAAAAAAAGAATCCCAGCACCAAAATATTGT
TTTCTTCACCAACCATCAGTTCATAGGTCCATTCTCTTAGCGCAACTACAGAGAACAGGGGCACAAACAG
GCAAAAAACGGGCACAACCTCAATGGAGTGATGCAACCTGCCTGGAGTAAATGATGACACAAGGCAATTG
ACCCACGCATGTATCTATCTCATTTTCTTACACCTTCTATTACCTTCTGCTCTCTCTGATTTGGAAAAAG
CTGAAAAAAAAGGTTGAAACCAGTTCCCTGAAATTATTCCCCTACTTGACTAATAAGTATATAAAGACGG
TAGGTATTGATTGTAATTCTGTAAATCTATTTCTTAAACTTCTTAAATTCTACTTTTATAGTTAGTCTTT
TTTTTAGTTTTAAAACACCAAGAACTTAGTTTCGAATAAACACACATAAACAAACAAAACCCGCCGCCAC
CATGGCTCCTCCAAAAAAGAAGAGAAAGGTCGGTAGTGGTTCTGGATCCATGAGCAAGCTGGAGAAGTTT
ACAAACTGCTACTCCCTGTCTAAGACCCTGAGGTTCAAGGCCATCCCTGTGGGCAAGACCCAGGAGAACA
TCGACAATAAGCGGCTGCTGGTGGAGGACGAGAAGAGAGCCGAGGATTATAAGGGCGTGAAGAAGCTGCT
GGATCGCTACTATCTGTCTTTTATCAACGACGTGCTGCACAGCATCAAGCTGAAGAATCTGAACAATTAC
ATCAGCCTGTTCCGGAAGAAAACCAGAACCGAGAAGGAGAATAAGGAGCTGGAGAACCTGGAGATCAATC
TGCGGAAGGAGATCGCCAAGGCCTTCAAGGGCAACGAGGGCTACAAGTCCCTGTTTAAGAAGGATATCAT
CGAGACAATCCTGCCAGAGTTCCTGGACGATAAGGACGAGATCGCCCTGGTGAACAGCTTCAATGGCTTT
ACCACAGCCTTCACCGGCTTCTTTGATAACAGAGAGAATATGTTTTCCGAGGAGGCCAAGAGCACATCCA
TCGCCTTCAGGTGTATCAACGAGAATCTGACCCGCTACATCTCTAATATGGACATCTTCGAGAAGGTGGA
CGCCATCTTTGATAAGCACGAGGTGCAGGAGATCAAGGAGAAGATCCTGAACAGCGACTATGATGTGGAG
GATTTCTTTGAGGGCGAGTTCTTTAACTTTGTGCTGACACAGGAGGGCATCGACGTGTATAACGCCATCA
TCGGCGGCTTCGTGACCGAGAGCGGCGAGAAGATCAAGGGCCTGAACGAGTACATCAACCTGTATAATCA
GAAAACCAAGCAGAAGCTGCCTAAGTTTAAGCCACTGTATAAGCAGGTGCTGAGCGATCGGGAGTCTCTG
AGCTTCTACGGCGAGGGCTATACATCCGATGAGGAGGTGCTGGAGGTGTTTAGAAACACCCTGAACAAGA
ACAGCGAGATCTTCAGCTCCATCAAGAAGCTGGAGAAGCTGTTCAAGAATTTTGACGAGTACTCTAGCGC
CGGCATCTTTGTGAAGAACGGCCCCGCCATCAGCACAATCTCCAAGGATATCTTCGGCGAGTGGAACGTG
ATCCGGGACAAGTGGAATGCCGAGTATGACGATATCCACCTGAAGAAGAAGGCCGTGGTGACCGAGAAGT
ACGAGGACGATCGGAGAAAGTCCTTCAAGAAGATCGGCTCCTTTTCTCTGGAGCAGCTGCAGGAGTACGC
CGACGCCGATCTGTCTGTGGTGGAGAAGCTGAAGGAGATCATCATCCAGAAGGTGGATGAGATCTACAAG
GTGTATGGCTCCTCTGAGAAGCTGTTCGACGCCGATTTTGTGCTGGAGAAGAGCCTGAAGAAGAACGACG
CCGTGGTGGCCATCATGAAGGACCTGCTGGATTCTGTGAAGAGCTTCGAGAATTACATCAAGGCCTTCTT
TGGCGAGGGCAAGGAGACAAACAGGGACGAGTCCTTCTATGGCGATTTTGTGCTGGCCTACGACATCCTG
CTGAAGGTGGACCACATCTACGATGCCATCCGCAATTATGTGACCCAGAAGCCCTACTCTAAGGATAAGT
TCAAGCTGTATTTTCAGAACCCTCAGTTCATGGGCGGCTGGGACAAGGATAAGGAGACAGACTATCGGGC
CACCATCCTGAGATACGGCTCCAAGTACTATCTGGCCATCATGGATAAGAAGTACGCCAAGTGCCTGCAG
AAGATCGACAAGGACGATGTGAACGGCAATTACGAGAAGATCAACTATAAGCTGCTGCCCGGCCCTAATA
AGATGCTGCCAAAGGTGTTCTTTTCTAAGAAGTGGATGGCCTACTATAACCCCAGCGAGGACATCCAGAA
GATCTACAAGAATGGCACATTCAAGAAGGGCGATATGTTTAACCTGAATGACTGTCACAAGCTGATCGAC
TTCTTTAAGGATAGCATCTCCCGGTATCCAAAGTGGTCCAATGCCTACGATTTCAACTTTTCTGAGACAG
AGAAGTATAAGGACATCGCCGGCTTTTACAGAGAGGTGGAGGAGCAGGGCTATAAGGTGAGCTTCGAGTC
TGCCAGCAAGAAGGAGGTGGATAAGCTGGTGGAGGAGGGCAAGCTGTATATGTTCCAGATCTATAACAAG
GACTTTTCCGATAAGTCTCACGGCACACCCAATCTGCACACCATGTACTTCAAGCTGCTGTTTGACGAGA
ACAATCACGGACAGATCAGGCTGAGCGGAGGAGCAGAGCTGTTCATGAGGCGCGCCTCCCTGAAGAAGGA
GGAGCTGGTGGTGCACCCAGCCAACTCCCCTATCGCCAACAAGAATCCAGATAATCCCAAGAAAACCACA
ACCCTGTCCTACGACGTGTATAAGGATAAGAGGTTTTCTGAGGACCAGTACGAGCTGCACATCCCAATCG
CCATCAATAAGTGCCCCAAGAACATCTTCAAGATCAATACAGAGGTGCGCGTGCTGCTGAAGCACGACGA
TAACCCCTATGTGATCGGCATCGCTAGGGGCGAGCGCAATCTGCTGTATATCGTGGTGGTGGACGGCAAG
GGCAACATCGTGGAGCAGTATTCCCTGAACGAGATCATCAACAACTTCAACGGCATCAGGATCAAGACAG
ATTACCACTCTCTGCTGGACAAGAAGGAGAAGGAGAGGTTCGAGGCCCGCCAGAACTGGACCTCCATCGA
GAATATCAAGGAGCTGAAGGCCGGCTATATCTCTCAGGTGGTGCACAAGATCTGCGAGCTGGTGGAGAAG
TACGATGCCGTGATCGCCCTGGAGGACCTGAACTCTGGCTTTAAGAATAGCCGCGTGAAGGTGGAGAAGC
AGGTGTATCAGAAGTTCGAGAAGATGCTGATCGATAAGCTGAACTACATGGTGGACAAGAAGTCTAATCC
TTGTGCAACAGGCGGCGCCCTGAAGGGCTATCAGATCACCAATAAGTTCGAGAGCTTTAAGTCCATGTCT
ACCCAGAACGGCTTCATCTTTTACATCCCTGCCTGGCTGACATCCAAGATCGATCCATCTACCGGCTTTG
TGAACCTGCTGAAAACCAAGTATACCAGCATCGCCGATTCCAAGAAGTTCATCAGCTCCTTTGACAGGAT
CATGTACGTGCCCGAGGAGGATCTGTTCGAGTTTGCCCTGGACTATAAGAACTTCTCTCGCACAGACGCC
GATTACATCAAGAAGTGGAAGCTGTACTCCTACGGCAACCGGATCAGAATCTTCCGGAATCCTAAGAAGA
ACAACGTGTTCGACTGGGAGGAGGTGTGCCTGACCAGCGCCTATAAGGAGCTGTTCAACAAGTACGGCAT
CAATTATCAGCAGGGCGATATCAGAGCCCTGCTGTGCGAGCAGTCCGACAAGGCCTTCTACTCTAGCTTT
ATGGCCCTGATGAGCCTGATGCTGCAGATGCGGAACAGCATCACAGGCCGCACCGACGTGGATTTTCTGA
TCAGCCCTGTGAAGAACTCCGACGGCATCTTCTACGATAGCCGGAACTATGAGGCCCAGGAGAATGCCAT
CCTGCCAAAGAACGCCGACGCCAATGGCGCCTATAACATCGCCAGAAAGGTGCTGTGGGCCATCGGCCAG
TTCAAGAAGGCCGAGGACGAGAAGCTGGATAAGGTGAAGATCGCCATCTCTAACAAGGAGTGGCTGGAGT
ACGCCCAGACCAGCGTGAAGCACAAAAGGCCGGCGGCCACGAAAAAGGCCGGCCAGGCAAAAAAGAAAAA
GAAGCTTGGCGGCAGCGGCGGCAGCCCGAAAAAGAAACGCAAAGTTGGGCGCGCCGAGGCCAGCGGTTCC
GGACGGGCTGACGCATTGGACGATTTTGATCTGGATATGCTGGGAAGTGACGCCCTCGATGATTTTGACC
TTGACATGCTTGGTTCGGATGCCCTTGATGACTTTGACCTCGACATGCTCGGCAGTGACGCCCTTGATGA
TTTCGACCTGGACATGCTGATTAACTCTAGAAGTTCCGGATCTCCGAAAAAGAAACGCAAAGTTGGTAGC
CAGTACCTGCCCGACACCGACGACCGGCACCGGATCGAGGAAAAGCGGAAGCGGACCTACGAGACATTCA
AGAGCATCATGAAGAAGTCCCCCTTCAGCGGCCCCACCGACCCTAGACCTCCACCTAGAAGAATCGCCGT
GCCCAGCAGATCCAGCGCCAGCGTGCCAAAACCTGCCCCCCAGCCTTACCCCTTCACCAGCAGCCTGAGC
ACCATCAACTACGACGAGTTCCCTACCATGGTGTTCCCCAGCGGCCAGATCTCTCAGGCCTCTGCTCTGG
CTCCAGCCCCTCCTCAGGTGCTGCCTCAGGCTCCTGCTCCTGCACCAGCTCCAGCCATGGTGTCTGCACT
GGCTCAGGCACCAGCACCCGTGCCTGTGCTGGCTCCTGGACCTCCACAGGCTGTGGCTCCACCAGCCCCT
AAACCTACACAGGCCGGCGAGGGCACACTGTCTGAAGCTCTGCTGCAGCTGCAGTTCGACGACGAGGATC
TGGGAGCCCTGCTGGGAAACAGCACCGATCCTGCCGTGTTCACCGACCTGGCCAGCGTGGACAACAGCGA
GTTCCAGCAGCTGCTGAACCAGGGCATCCCTGTGGCCCCTCACACCACCGAGCCCATGCTGATGGAATAC
CCCGAGGCCATCACCCGGCTCGTGACAGGCGCTCAGAGGCCTCCTGATCCAGCTCCTGCCCCTCTGGGAG
CACCAGGCCTGCCTAATGGACTGCTGTCTGGCGACGAGGACTTCAGCTCTATCGCCGATATGGATTTCTC
AGCCTTGCTGTGACTCGAGGCGAATTTCTTATGATTTATGATTTTTATTATTAAATAAGTTATAAAAAAA
ATAAGTGTATACAAATTTTAAAGTGACTCTTAGGTTTTAAAACGAAAATTCTTATTCTTGAGTAACTCTT
TCCTGTAGGTCAGGTTGCTTTCTCAGGTATAGCATGAGGTCGCTCTTATTGACCACACCTCTACCCTGCA
GGGTGTCGACGCTGCGGGTATAGAAAGGGTTCTTTACTCTATAGTACCTCCTCGCTCAGCATCTGCTTCT
TCCCAAAGATGAACGCGGCGTTATGTCACTAACGACGTGCACCATTTTTGCGGAAAGTGGAATCCCGTTC
CAAAACTGGCATCCACTAATTGATACATCTACACACCGCACGCCTTTTTTCTGAAGCCCACTTTCGTGGA
CTTTGCCATATGCAAAATTCATGAAGTGTGATACCAAGTCAGCATACACCTCACTAGGGTAGTTTCTTTG
GTTGTATTGATCATTTGGTTCATCGTGGTTCATTAATTTTTTTTCTCCATTGCTTTCTGGCTTTGATCTT
ACTATCATTTGGATTTTTGTCGAAGGTTGTAGAATTGTATGTGACAAGTGGCACCAAGCATATATAAAAA
AAAAAAGCATTATCTTCCTACCAGAGTTGATTGTTAAAAACGTATTTATAGCAAACGCAATTGTAATTAA
TTCTTATTTTGTATCTTTTCTTCCCTTGTCTCAATCTTTTATTTTTATTTTATTTTTCTTTTCTTAGTTT
CTTTCATAACACCAAGCAACTAATACTATAACATACAATAATAGGATCTATGGGTGATCATTATCTGGAT
ATTCGGCTGAGGCCTGATCCAGAGTTCCCACCTGCGCAGCTGATGTCTGTCCTTTTTGGCAAACTTCATC
AGGCCCTGGTTGCCCAGGGCGGAGATCGGATAGGGGTAAGCTTTCCAGACCTCGACGAAAGCCGGAGCCG
CCTGGGAGAACGCCTGCGGATCCACGCTTCTGCCGACGATCTGAGAGCCTTGCTGGCAAGGCCATGGCTT
GAGGGGCTCCGGGATCACCTGCAGTTTGGCGAACCCGCCGTTGTTCCCCACCCAACCCCTTATCGGCAGG
TGTCTAGAGTGCAGGCCAAATCTAATCCAGAACGGCTGCGACGGCGACTCATGCGGCGACATGATCTTAG
CGAGGAAGAGGCCCGAAAAAGAATCCCTGATACCGTGGCCCGCGCCCTTGACTTGCCTTTTGTCACACTG
CGGTCCCAGAGTACGGGGCAGCATTTCAGACTTTTCATTCGACACGGGCCACTGCAAGTTACCGCCGAAG
AAGGAGGCTTTACTTGTTATGGACTCTCCAAGGGAGGTTTCGTGCCCTGGTTTTAACTCGAGATTGAATT
GAATTGAAATCGATAGATCAATTTTTTTCTTTTCTCTTTCCCCATCCTTTACGCTAAAATAATAGTTTAT
TTTATTTTTGAATATTTTTTATTTATATACGTATATATAGACTATTATTTATCTTTTAATGATTATTAAG
ATTTTTATTAAAAAAAAATTCGCTCCTCTTTTAATGCCTTTATGCAGTTTTTTTTTCCCATTCGATATTT
CTATGTTCGGGTTCAGCGTATTTTAAGTTTAATAACTCGAAAATTCTGCGTTCGTTAAAGCTTTCGAGAA
GGATATTATTTCGAAATAAACCGTGTTGTGTAAGCTTGAAGCCTTTTTGCGCTGCCAATATTCTTATCCA
TCTATTGTACTCTTTAGATCCAGTATAGTGTATTCTTCCTGGCGGCCGCTATATCTAGGAACCCATCAGG
TTGGTGGAAGATTACCCGTTCTAAGACTTTTCAGCTTCCTCTATTGATGTTACACCTGGACACCCTTTTC
TGGCATCCAGTTTTTAATCTTCAGTGGCATGTGAGATTCTCCGAAATTAATTAAAGCAATCACACAATTC
TCTCGGATACCACCTCGGTTGAAACTGACAGGTGGTTTGTTACGCATGCTAATGCAAAGGAGCCTATATA
CCTTTGGCTCGGCTGCTGTAACAGGGAATATAAAGGGCAGCATAATTTAGGAGTTTAGTGAACTTGCAAC
ATTTACTATTTTCCCTTCTTACGTAAATATTTTTCTTTTTAATTCTAAATCAATCTTTTTCAATTTTTTG
TTTGTATTCTTTTCTTGCTTAAATCTATAACTACAAAAAACACATACATAACTAAAAGGATCCATGGACG
TCCCAAAGAAGAAGAGAAAGGTAGGCAGCGACAAGAAGTATTCTATCGGACTGGCCATCGGGACTAATAG
CGTCGGGTGGGCCGTGATCACTGACGAGTACAAGGTGCCCTCTAAGAAGTTCAAGGTGCTCGGGAACACC
GACCGGCATTCCATCAAGAAAAATCTGATCGGAGCTCTCCTCTTTGATTCAGGGGAGACCGCTGAAGCAA
CCCGCCTCAAGCGGACTGCTAGACGGCGGTACACCAGGAGGAAGAACCGGATTTGTTACCTTCAAGAGAT
ATTCTCCAACGAAATGGCAAAGGTCGACGACAGCTTCTTCCATAGGCTGGAAGAATCATTCCTCGTGGAA
GAGGATAAGAAGCATGAACGGCATCCCATCTTCGGTAATATCGTCGACGAGGTGGCCTATCACGAGAAAT
ACCCAACCATCTACCATCTTCGCAAAAAGCTGGTGGACTCAACCGACAAGGCAGACCTCCGGCTTATCTA
CCTGGCCCTGGCCCACATGATCAAGTTCAGAGGCCACTTCCTGATCGAGGGCGACCTCAATCCTGACAAT
AGCGATGTGGATAAACTGTTCATCCAGCTGGTGCAGACTTACAACCAGCTCTTTGAAGAGAACCCCATCA
ATGCAAGCGGAGTCGATGCCAAGGCCATTCTGTCAGCCCGGCTGTCAAAGAGCCGCAGACTTGAGAATCT
TATCGCTCAGCTGCCGGGTGAAAAGAAAAATGGACTGTTCGGGAACCTGATTGCTCTTTCACTTGGGCTG
ACTCCCAATTTCAAGTCTAATTTCGACCTGGCAGAGGATGCCAAGCTGCAACTGTCCAAGGACACCTATG
ATGACGATCTCGACAACCTCCTGGCCCAGATCGGTGACCAATACGCCGACCTTTTCCTTGCTGCTAAGAA
TCTTTCTGACGCCATCCTGCTGTCTGACATTCTCCGCGTGAACACTGAAATCACCAAGGCCCCTCTTTCA
GCTTCAATGATTAAGCGGTATGATGAGCACCACCAGGACCTGACCCTGCTTAAGGCACTCGTCCGGCAGC
AGCTTCCGGAGAAGTACAAGGAAATCTTCTTTGACCAGTCAAAGAATGGATACGCCGGCTACATCGACGG
AGGTGCCTCCCAAGAGGAATTTTATAAGTTTATCAAACCTATCCTTGAGAAGATGGACGGCACCGAAGAG
CTCCTCGTGAAACTGAATCGGGAGGATCTGCTGCGGAAGCAGCGCACTTTCGACAATGGGAGCATTCCCC
ACCAGATCCATCTTGGGGAGCTTCACGCCATCCTTCGGCGCCAAGAGGACTTCTACCCCTTTCTTAAGGA
CAACAGGGAGAAGATTGAGAAAATTCTCACTTTCCGCATCCCCTACTACGTGGGACCCCTCGCCAGAGGA
AATAGCCGGTTTGCTTGGATGACCAGAAAGTCAGAAGAAACTATCACTCCCTGGAACTTCGAAGAGGTGG
TGGACAAGGGAGCCAGCGCTCAGTCATTCATCGAACGGATGACTAACTTCGATAAGAACCTCCCCAATGA
GAAGGTCCTGCCGAAACATTCCCTGCTCTACGAGTACTTTACCGTGTACAACGAGCTGACCAAGGTGAAA
TATGTCACCGAAGGGATGAGGAAGCCCGCATTCCTGTCAGGCGAACAAAAGAAGGCAATTGTGGACCTTC
TGTTCAAGACCAATAGAAAGGTGACCGTGAAGCAGCTGAAGGAGGACTATTTCAAGAAAATTGAATGCTT
CGACTCTGTGGAGATTAGCGGGGTCGAAGATCGGTTCAACGCAAGCCTGGGTACCTACCATGATCTGCTT
AAGATCATCAAGGACAAGGATTTTCTGGACAATGAGGAGAAAGAGGACATCCTTGAGGACATTGTCCTGA
CTCTCACTCTGTTCGAGGACCGGGAAATGATCGAGGAGAGGCTTAAGACCTACGCCCATCTGTTCGACGA
TAAAGTGATGAAGCAACTTAAACGGAGAAGATATACCGGATGGGGACGCCTTAGCCGCAAACTCATCAAC
GGAATCCGGGACAAACAGAGCGGAAAGACCATTCTTGATTTCCTTAAGAGCGACGGATTCGCTAATCGCA
ACTTCATGCAACTTATCCATGATGATTCCCTGACCTTTAAGGAGGACATCCAGAAGGCCCAAGTGTCTGG
ACAAGGTGACTCACTGCACGAGCATATCGCAAATCTGGCTGGTTCACCCGCTATTAAGAAGGGTATTCTC
CAGACCGTGAAAGTCGTGGACGAGCTGGTCAAGGTGATGGGTCGCCATAAACCAGAGAACATTGTCATCG
AGATGGCCAGGGAAAACCAGACTACCCAGAAGGGACAGAAGAACAGCAGGGAGCGGATGAAAAGAATTGA
GGAAGGGATTAAGGAGCTCGGGTCACAGATCCTTAAAGAGCACCCGGTGGAAAACACCCAGCTTCAGAAT
GAGAAGCTCTATCTGTACTACCTTCAAAATGGACGCGATATGTATGTGGACCAAGAGCTTGATATCAACA
GGCTCTCAGACTACGACGTGGACGCCATCGTCCCTCAGAGCTTCCTCAAAGACGACTCAATTGACAATAA
GGTGCTGACTCGCTCAGACAAGAACCGGGGAAAGTCAGATAACGTGCCCTCAGAGGAAGTCGTGAAAAAG
ATGAAGAACTATTGGCGCCAGCTTCTGAACGCAAAGCTGATCACTCAGCGGAAGTTCGACAATCTCACTA
AGGCTGAGAGGGGCGGACTGAGCGAACTGGACAAAGCAGGATTCATTAAACGGCAACTTGTGGAGACTCG
GCAGATTACTAAACATGTAGCCCAAATCCTTGACTCACGCATGAATACCAAGTACGACGAAAACGACAAA
CTTATCCGCGAGGTGAAGGTGATTACCCTGAAGTCCAAGCTGGTCAGCGATTTCAGAAAGGACTTTCAAT
TCTACAAAGTGCGGGAGATCAATAACTATCATCATGCTCATGACGCATATCTGAATGCCGTGGTGGGAAC
CGCCCTGATCAAGAAGTACCCAAAGCTGGAAAGCGAGTTCGTGTACGGAGACTACAAGGTCTACGACGTG
CGCAAGATGATTGCCAAATCTGAGCAGGAGATCGGAAAGGCCACCGCAAAGTACTTCTTCTACAGCAACA
TCATGAATTTCTTCAAGACCGAAATCACCCTTGCAAACGGTGAGATCCGGAAGAGGCCGCTCATCGAGAC
TAATGGGGAGACTGGCGAAATCGTGTGGGACAAGGGCAGAGATTTCGCTACCGTGCGCAAAGTGCTTTCT
ATGCCTCAAGTGAACATCGTGAAGAAAACCGAGGTGCAAACCGGAGGCTTTTCTAAGGAATCAATCCTCC
CCAAGCGCAACTCCGACAAGCTCATTGCAAGGAAGAAGGATTGGGACCCTAAGAAGTACGGCGGATTCGA
TTCACCAACTGTGGCTTATTCTGTCCTGGTCGTGGCTAAGGTGGAAAAAGGAAAGTCTAAGAAGCTCAAG
AGCGTGAAGGAACTGCTGGGTATCACCATTATGGAGCGCAGCTCCTTCGAGAAGAACCCAATTGACTTTC
TCGAAGCCAAAGGTTACAAGGAAGTCAAGAAGGACCTTATCATCAAGCTCCCAAAGTATAGCCTGTTCGA
ACTGGAGAATGGGCGGAAGCGGATGCTCGCCTCCGCTGGCGAACTTCAGAAGGGTAATGAGCTGGCTCTC
CCCTCCAAGTACGTGAATTTCCTCTACCTTGCAAGCCATTACGAGAAGCTGAAGGGGAGCCCCGAGGACA
ACGAGCAAAAGCAACTGTTTGTGGAGCAGCATAAGCATTATCTGGACGAGATCATTGAGCAGATTTCCGA
GTTTTCTAAACGCGTCATTCTCGCTGATGCCAACCTCGATAAAGTCCTTAGCGCATACAATAAGCACAGA
GACAAACCAATTCGGGAGCAGGCTGAGAATATCATCCACCTGTTCACCCTCACCAATCTTGGTGCCCCTG
CCGCATTCAAGTACTTCGACACCACCATCGACCGGAAACGCTATACCTCCACCAAAGAAGTGCTGGACGC
CACCCTCATCCACCAGAGCATCACCGGACTTTACGAAACTCGGATTGACCTCTCACAGCTCGGAGGGGAT
GAGGGAGCTCCCAAGAAAAAGCGCAAGGTAGGTAGTTCCAAGCTTAGTGGTGGAGGAAGTGGCGGGTCAG
GGTCGAATTCTGCATCTTCATCTACCAAACTAGACGACGACTTGGGTACAGCAGCAGCAGTGCTATCAAA
CATGAGATCATCCCCATATAGAACTCATGATAAACCCATTTCCAATGTCAATGACATGAATAACACAAAT
GCGCTCGGTGTGCCGGCTAGTAGGCCTCATTCGTCATCTTTTCCATCAAAGGGTGTCTTAAGACCAATTC
TGTTACGTATCCATAATTCCGAACAACAACCCATTTTCGAAAGCAACAATTCTACATCGGGAGGTGGTTC
GGGTGGCTCTGGATCAGATTCACAAGTTCAAGAACTGGAAACATTACCACCCATAAGAAGTTTACCGTTG
CCCTTCCCACACATGGACTCAGGCGGTGGTAGTGGTGGGAGCGGTAGTAAGCTTGGCGGCAGCGGCGGCA
GCTACGAAGAAGAGATCAAGCACTTGAAACTAGGGCTGGAGCAAAGAGACCATCAAATTGCATCTTTGAC
CGTCCAGCAACAGCAGCAACAGCAACAGCAGCAACAGCAACAGCAGCAACAGGTCCAGCAGCATTTACAA
CAGCAACAACAGCAGCTAGCCGCTGCATCTGCATCTGTTCCAGTTGCGTAACTCGAGGATTAATATAATT
ATATAAAAATATTATCTTCTTTTCTTTATATCTAGTGTTATGTAAAATAAATTGATGACTACGGAAAGCT
TTTTTATATTGTTTCTTTTTCATTCTGAGCCACTTAAATTTCGTGAATGTTCTTGTAAGGGACGGTAGAT
TTACAAGTGATACAACAAAAAGCAAGGCGCTTTTTCTAATAAAAAGAAGAAAAGCATTTAACAATTGAAC
ACCTCTATATCAACGAAGAATATTACTTTGTCTCTAAATCCTTGTAAAATGTGTACGATCTCTATATGGG
TTACTCATAAGTGTACCGAAGACTGCATTGAAAGTTTATGTTTTTTCACTGGAGGCGTCATTTTCGCGTT
GAGAAGATGTTCTTATCCAAATTTCAACTGTTATATACCGCGGATAGCTTCAAAATGTTTCTACTCCTTT
TTTACTCTTCCAGATTTTCTCGGACTCCGCGCATCGCCGTACCACTTCAAAACACCCAAGCACAGCATAC
TAAATTCCCCCTCTTTCTTCCTCTAGGGTGTCGTTAATTACCCGTACTAAAGGTTTGGAAAAGAAAAAAG
AGACCGCCTCGTTTCTTTTTCTTCGTCGAAAAGGGCAATAAAAATTTTTATCACGTTTCTTTTTCTTGAA
AATTTTTTTTTTTGATTTTTTTCTCTTTCGATGACCTCCCATTGATATTTAAGTTATTAAATGGTCTTCA
ATTTCTCAAGTTTCAGTTTCATTTTTCTTGTTCTATTACAACTTTTTTTACTTCTTGCTCATTAGAAAGA
AAGCATAGCAATCTAATCTAAGTTTTAATTACAAAGGATCCATGGGGAAACGGAACTACATCCTGGGGCT
TGACATTGGGATAACCAGCGTTGGCTACGGAATTATTGATTATGAGACACGCGATGTGATTGACGCCGGG
GTTAGGCTGTTCAAAGAGGCCAACGTTGAAAACAACGAGGGAAGACGGAGTAAGCGCGGAGCAAGAAGAC
TCAAGCGCAGACGGAGACATCGGATTCAGAGGGTGAAAAAGCTGCTCTTCGATTACAATCTCCTGACCGA
TCATAGTGAGCTGAGCGGAATCAACCCCTACGAGGCGCGAGTGAAAGGGCTTTCCCAGAAGCTGTCCGAA
GAGGAGTTCTCCGCCGCGTTGCTGCACCTGGCCAAACGGAGGGGGGTTCACAATGTAAACGAAGTGGAGG
AGGACACGGGCAATGAACTTAGTACGAAAGAACAGATCAGTAGGAACTCTAAGGCTCTCGAAGAGAAATA
CGTCGCTGAGTTGCAGCTTGAGAGACTGAAAAAAGACGGCGAAGTACGCGGATCTATTAATAGGTTCAAG
ACTTCAGATTACGTAAAGGAAGCCAAGCAGCTCCTGAAAGTACAGAAAGCGTACCATCAGCTCGATCAGA
GCTTCATCGATACCTACATAGATTTGCTGGAGACACGGAGGACATACTACGAGGGCCCAGGGGAAGGATC
TCCTTTTGGGTGGAAGGACATCAAGGAATGGTACGAGATGCTTATGGGACATTGTACATATTTTCCGGAG
GAGCTCAGGAGCGTCAAGTACGCCTACAATGCCGACCTGTACAATGCCCTCAATGACCTCAATAACCTCG
TGATTACCAGGGACGAGAACGAGAAGCTGGAGTACTATGAAAAGTTCCAGATTATCGAGAATGTGTTTAA
GCAGAAGAAGAAGCCGACACTTAAGCAGATTGCAAAGGAAATCCTCGTGAATGAGGAAGATATCAAGGGA
TACAGAGTGACAAGTACAGGCAAGCCCGAGTTCACAAATCTGAAGGTGTACCACGATATTAAGGACATAA
CCGCACGAAAGGAGATAATCGAAAACGCTGAGCTCCTCGATCAGATCGCAAAAATTCTTACCATCTACCA
GTCTAGTGAGGACATTCAGGAGGAACTGACTAATCTGAACAGTGAGCTCACCCAAGAGGAAATTGAGCAG
ATTTCAAACCTGAAAGGCTACACCGGGACGCACAATCTGAGCCTCAAAGCAATCAACCTCATTCTGGATG
AACTTTGGCACACAAATGACAACCAAATTGCCATATTCAACCGCCTGAAACTGGTGCCAAAAAAAGTGGA
TCTGTCACAGCAAAAGGAAATCCCTACAACCTTGGTTGACGATTTTATTCTGTCCCCCGTTGTCAAGCGG
AGCTTCATCCAGTCAATCAAGGTGATCAATGCCATCATTAAAAAATACGGATTGCCAAACGATATAATTA
TCGAGCTTGCACGAGAGAAGAACTCAAAGGACGCCCAGAAGATGATTAACGAAATGCAGAAGCGCAACCG
CCAGACAAACGAACGCATAGAGGAAATTATAAGAACAACCGGCAAAGAGAATGCCAAGTATCTGATCGAG
AAAATCAAGCTGCACGACATGCAAGAAGGCAAGTGCCTGTACTCTCTGGAAGCTATCCCACTCGAAGATC
TGCTGAATAATCCATTCAATTACGAGGTGGACCACATCATCCCTAGATCCGTAAGCTTTGACAATTCCTT
CAATAACAAAGTTCTGGTTAAACAGGAGGAAAATTCTAAAAAAGGGAACCGGACCCCGTTCCAGTACCTG
AGCTCCAGTGACAGCAAGATTAGCTACGAGACTTTTAAGAAACATATTCTGAATCTGGCCAAAGGCAAAG
GCAGGATCAGCAAGACCAAGAAGGAGTACCTCCTCGAAGAACGCGACATTAACAGATTTAGTGTGCAGAA
AGATTTCATCAACCGAAACCTTGTCGATACTCGGTACGCCACGAGAGGCCTGATGAATCTCCTCAGGAGC
TACTTCCGCGTCAATAATCTGGACGTTAAAGTCAAGAGCATAAATGGGGGATTCACCAGCTTTCTGAGGA
GAAAGTGGAAGTTTAAGAAGGAACGAAACAAAGGATACAAGCACCATGCTGAGGATGCTTTGATCATCGC
TAACGCGGACTTTATCTTTAAGGAATGGAAAAAGCTGGATAAGGCAAAGAAAGTGATGGAAAACCAGATG
TTCGAGGAGAAGCAGGCAGAGTCAATGCCTGAGATCGAGACAGAGCAGGAATACAAGGAAATTTTCATCA
CCCCTCATCAGATTAAACACATAAAGGACTTCAAAGACTATAAATACTCTCATAGGGTGGACAAAAAACC
CAATCGCGAGCTCATTAATGACACCCTGTACTCAACACGGAAGGATGATAAAGGTAATACCTTGATTGTG
AATAATCTTAATGGATTGTATGACAAAGATAACGACAAGCTCAAGAAGCTGATCAACAAGTCTCCAGAGA
AGCTCCTTATGTATCACCACGACCCACAGACTTATCAGAAATTGAAACTGATCATGGAGCAATACGGGGA
TGAGAAGAACCCACTCTACAAATATTATGAGGAAACAGGTAATTACCTGACCAAGTACTCCAAGAAGGAT
AACGGACCAGTGATCAAAAAGATAAAGTACTATGGCAACAAACTTAATGCGCATTTGGACATAACTGACG
ATTACCCCAATTCTCGAAACAAGGTTGTGAAGCTCTCCCTGAAGCCTTATAGATTTGACGTGTACCTGGA
TAATGGGGTTTATAAATTCGTCACCGTGAAAAATCTGGACGTGATCAAAAAGGAGAACTATTATGAAGTA
AACTCAAAGTGCTATGAGGAGGCGAAGAAGCTGAAGAAGATCTCCAATCAGGCCGAGTTCATCGCTTCCT
TCTATAATAACGATCTCATCAAGATCAATGGAGAGCTTTATCGCGTCATTGGTGTGAACAATGACTTGCT
GAACAGGATCGAAGTCAATATGATAGACATTACCTACCGGGAGTATCTCGAAAACATGAATGATAAACGG
CCGCCTCGCATCATCAAGACAATCGCATCTAAAACTCAGTCAATAAAAAAGTACTCTACCGATATCCTGG
GGAATCTCTATGAAGTGAAGTCAAAGAAGCACCCACAAATCATTAAAAAAGGTGGATCCCCCAAGAAGAA
GAGGAAAGTCTCGAGCGACTACAAAGACCATGACGGTGATTATAAAGATCATGACATCGATTACAAGGAT
GACGATGACAAGTAAGTCGAGGGAGATTGATAAGACTTTTCTAGTTGCATATCTTTTATATTTAAATCTT
ATCTATTAGTTAATTTTTTGTAATTTATCCTTATATATAGTCTGGTTATTCTAAAATATCATTTCAGTAT
CTAAAAATTCCCCTCTTTTTTCAGTTATATCTTAACAGGCGACAGTCCAAATGTTGATTTATCCCAGTCC
GATTCATCAGGGTTGTGAAGCATTTTGTCAATGGTCGAAATCACATCAGTAATAGTGCCTCTTACTTGCC
TCATAGAATTTCTTTCTCTTAACGTCACCGTTTGGTCTTTTATAGTTTCGAAATCTATGGTGATACCAAA
TGGTGTTCCCAATTCATCGTTACGGGCGTATTTTTTACCAATTGAAGTATTGGAATCGTCAATTTTAAAG
TATATCTCTCTTTTACGTAAAGCCTGCGAGATCCTCTTAAGTATAGCGGGGAAGCCATCGTTATTCGATA
TTGTCGTAACAAATACTTTGATCGGCGCTATCCCGGGCAGCTTTTGTTCCCTTTAGTGAGGGTTAATTGC
GCGCTTGGCGTAATCATGGTCATAGCTGTTTCCTGTGTGAAATTGTTATCCGCTCACAATTCCACACAAC
ATACGAGCCGGAAGCATAAAGTGTAAAGCCTGGGGTGCCTAATGAGTGAGCTAACTCACATTAATTGCGT
TGCGCTCACTGCCCGCTTTCCAGTCGGGAAACCTGTCGTGCCAGCTGCATTAATGAATCGGCCAACGCGC
GGGGAGAGGCGGTTTGCGTATTGGGCGCTCTTCCGCTTCCTCGCTCACTGACTCGCTGCGCTCGGTCGTT
CGGCTGCGGCGAGCGGTATCAGCTCACTCAAAGGCGGTAATACGGTTATCCACAGAATCAGGGGATAACG
CAGGAAAGAACATGTGAGCAAAAGGCCAGCAAAAGGCCAGGAACCGTAAAAAGGCCGCGTTGCTGGCGTT
TTTCCATAGGCTCCGCCCCCCTGACGAGCATCACAAAAATCGACGCTCAAGTCAGAGGTGGCGAAACCCG
ACAGGACTATAAAGATACCAGGCGTTTCCCCCTGGAAGCTCCCTCGTGCGCTCTCCTGTTCCGACCCTGC
CGCTTACCGGATACCTGTCCGCCTTTCTCCCTTCGGGAAGCGTGGCGCTTTCTCATAGCTCACGCTGTAG
GTATCTCAGTTCGGTGTAGGTCGTTCGCTCCAAGCTGGGCTGTGTGCACGAACCCCCCGTTCAGCCCGAC
CGCTGCGCCTTATCCGGTAACTATCGTCTTGAGTCCAACCCGGTAAGACACGACTTATCGCCACTGGCAG
CAGCCACTGGTAACAGGATTAGCAGAGCGAGGTATGTAGGCGGTGCTACAGAGTTCTTGAAGTGGTGGCC
TAACTACGGCTACACTAGAAGAACAGTATTTGGTATCTGCGCTCTGCTGAAGCCAGTTACCTTCGGAAAA
AGAGTTGGTAGCTCTTGATCCGGCAAACAAACCACCGCTGGTAGCGGTGGTTTTTTTGTTTGCAAGCAGC
AGATTACGCGCAGAAAAAAAGGATCTCAAGAAGATCCTTTGATCTTTTCTACGGGGTCTGACGCTCAGTG
GAACGAAAACTCACGTTAAGGGATTTTGGTCATGAGATTATCAAAAAGGATCTTCACCTAGATCCTTTTA
AATTAAAAATGAAGTTTTAAATCAATCTAAAGTATATATGAGTAAACTTGGTCTGACAGTTACCAATGCT
TAATCAGTGAGGCACCTATCTCAGCGATCTGTCTATTTCGTTCATCCATAGTTGCCTGACTCCCCGTCGT
GTAGATAACTACGATACGGGAGGGCTTACCATCTGGCCCCAGTGCTGCAATGATACCGCGAGACCCACGC
TCACCGGCTCCAGATTTATCAGCAATAAACCAGCCAGCCGGAAGGGCCGAGCGCAGAAGTGGTCCTGCAA
CTTTATCCGCCTCCATCCAGTCTATTAATTGTTGCCGGGAAGCTAGAGTAAGTAGTTCGCCAGTTAATAG
TTTGCGCAACGTTGTTGCCATTGCTACAGGCATCGTGGTGTCACGCTCGTCGTTTGGTATGGCTTCATTC
AGCTCCGGTTCCCAACGATCAAGGCGAGTTACATGATCCCCCATGTTGTGCAAAAAAGCGGTTAGCTCCT
TCGGTCCTCCGATCGTTGTCAGAAGTAAGTTGGCCGCAGTGTTATCACTCATGGTTATGGCAGCACTGCA
TAATTCTCTTACTGTCATGCCATCCGTAAGATGCTTTTCTGTGACTGGTGAGTACTCAACCAAGTCATTC
TGAGAATAGTGTATGCGGCGACCGAGTTGCTCTTGCCCGGCGTCAATACGGGATAATACCGCGCCACATA
GCAGAACTTTAAAAGTGCTCATCATTGGAAAACGTTCTTCGGGGCGAAAACTCTCAAGGATCTTACCGCT
GTTGAGATCCAGTTCGATGTAACCCACTCGTGCACCCAACTGATCTTCAGCATCTTTTACTTTCACCAGC
GTTTCTGGGTGAGCAAAAACAGGAAGGCAAAATGCCGCAAAAAAGGGAATAAGGGCGACACGGAAATGTT
GAATACTCATACTCTTCCTTTTTCAATATTATTGAAGCATTTATCAGGGTTATTGTCTCATGAGCGGATA
CATATTTGAATGTATTTAGAAAAATAAACAAATAGGGGTTCCGCGCACATTTCCCCGAAAAGTGCCACCT
GTGGAAGCTGAAACGTCTAACGGATCTTGATTTGTGTGGACTTCCTTAGAAGTAACCGAAGCACAGGCGC
TACCATGAGAATTGGGTGAATGTTGAGATAATTGTTGGGATTCCATTGTTGATAAAGGCTATAATATTAG
GTATACAGAATATACTAGAAGTTCTCGTTTAAACGGTCCTTTTCATCACGTGCTATAAAAATAATTATAA
TTTAAATTTTTTAATATAAATATATAAATTAAAAATAGAAAGTAAAAAAAGAAATTAAAGAAAAAATAGT
TTTTGTTTTCCGAAGATGTAAAAGACTCTAGGGGGATCGCCAACAAATACTACCTTTTATCTTGCTCTTC
CTGCTCTCAGGTATTAATGCCGAATTGTTTCATCTTGTCTGTGTAGAAGACCACACACGAAAATCCTGTG
ATTTTACATTTTACTTATCGTTAATCGAATGTATATCTATTTAATCTGCTTTTCTTGTCTAATAAATATA
TATGTAAAGTACGCTTTTTGTTGAAATTTTTTAAACCTTTGTTTATTTTTTTTTCTTCATTCCGTAACTC
TTCTACCTTCTTTATTTACTTTCTAAAATCCAAATACAAAACATAAAAATAAATAAACACAGAGTAAATT
CCCAAATTATTCCATCATTAAAAGATACGAGGCGCGTGTAAGTTACAGGCAAGCGATCCGTCCGTTTAAA
CCTCGAGGATATAGGAATCCTCAAAATGGAATCTGCAATTCTACACAATTCTATAAATATTATTATCATC
ATTTTATATGTTTATATTCATTGATCCTATTACATTATCAATCCTTGCGTTTCAGCTTCCACTAATTTAG
ATGACTATTTCTCATCATTTGCGTCATCTTCTAACACCGTATATGATAATATACTAGTAATGTAAATACT
AGTTAGTAGATGATAGTTGATTTCTATTCCAACATAAGAAACCATTATTATCATGACATTAACCTATAAA
AATAGGCGTATCACGAGGCCCTTTCGTCTCG
Features (pLannotate 1.2.2; 37 found; start..end, strand, type, name):
    134..183     +  misc_feature   bom (fragment): basis of mobility region from pBR322
    201..234     -  protein_bind   loxP: Cre-mediated recombination occurs in the 8-bp core sequence (GCATACAT). Cre recombinase
    289..1645    +  gene           kanMX: yeast selectable marker conferring kanamycin resistance (Wach et al., 1994)
   1708..1741    -  protein_bind   loxP: Cre-mediated recombination occurs in the 8-bp core sequence (GCATACAT). Cre recombinase
   1742..1942    -  rep_origin     f1 ori (fragment) (sequence partly withheld): f1 bacteriophage origin of replication; arrow indicates direction of (+) strand synthesis
   1946..2103    -  CDS            lacZα (fragment): LacZα fragment of β-galactosidase; lacZ fragment
   2106..2124    +  promoter       T7 promoter: promoter for bacteriophage T7 RNA polymerase
   2174..2840    +  promoter       GAP promoter: S. cerevisiae TDH3; promoter for glyceraldehyde-3-phosphate dehydrogenase
   2863..2882    +  CDS            SV40 NLS (fragment): nuclear localization signal of SV40 (simian virus 40) large T antigen
   2902..6585    +  CDS            LbCpf1: CRISPR-associated protein from Lachnospiraceae bacterium ND2006 (Zetsche et al., 2015)
   6586..6633    +  CDS            nucleoplasmin NLS: bipartite nuclear localization signal from nucleoplasmin
   6913..7692    +  CDS            RELA (fragment): TF65_HUMAN - Also known as NFKB3. Experimental evidence at protein level: Swiss-Prot protein existence level 1. NF-kappa-B is a pleiotropic transcription factor present in almost all cell types and is the endpoint of a series of signal transduction events that are initiated by a vast array of stimuli related to many biological processes such as inflammation, immunity, differentiation, cell growth, tumorigenesis and apoptosis. NF-kappa-B is a homo- or heterodimeric complex formed by the Rel-like domain- containing proteins RELA/p65, RELB, NFKB1/p105, NFKB1/p50, REL and NFKB2/p52. The heterodime
   7702..7867    +  terminator     ADH1 terminator: S. cerevisiae ADH1; transcription terminator for the S. cerevisiae alcohol dehydrogenase 1 (ADH1) gene
   7897..7971    +  CDS            SPC97 (fragment): SPC97_YEAST - Experimental evidence at protein level: Swiss-Prot protein existence level 1. Involved in microtubule organization by the microtubule organizing center, the spindle pole body (SPB). Probably part of the microtubule attachment site at the SPB. From Saccharomyces cerevisiae (strain ATCC 204508 / S288c) (Baker's yeast).
   8011..8322    -  CDS            YHX3_YEAST (fragment): Experimental evidence at protein level: Swiss-Prot protein existence level 1. From Saccharomyces cerevisiae (strain ATCC 204508 / S288c) (Baker's yeast).
   8508..9065    +  CDS            cas6f: CAS6_PSEAB - Also known as csy4. Experimental evidence at protein level: Swiss-Prot protein existence level 1. CRISPR (clustered regularly interspaced short palindromic repeat) is an adaptive immune system that provides protection against mobile genetic elements (viruses, transposable elements and conjugative plasmids). CRISPR clusters contain sequences complementary to antecedent mobile elements and target invading nucleic acids. CRISPR clusters are transcribed and processed into CRISPR RNA (crRNA). Processes pre-crRNA into individual crRNA units. Absolutely required for crRNA production or s
   9075..9344    +  terminator     PGK1 terminator: S. cerevisae PGK1; transcription terminator for 3-phosphoglycerate kinase gene
   9952..14052   +  CDS            cas9: CAS9_STRP1 - Also known as csn1 From Streptococcus pyogenes serotype M1.
  14143..14391   +  CDS            UME6 (fragment): UME6_YEAST - Also known as CAR80, CARGR1, NIM2, RIM16. Experimental evidence at protein level: Swiss-Prot protein existence level 1. Component of the RPD3C(L) histone deacetylase complex (HDAC) responsible for the deacetylation of lysine residues on the N-terminal part of the core histones (H2A, H2B, H3 and H4). Histone deacetylation gives a tag for epigenetic repression and plays an important role in transcriptional regulation, cell cycle progression and developmental events. Binds to the URS1 site (5'-AGCCGCCGA-3') and recruits the RPD3 histone deacetylase complex to the promoters to negativ
  14410..14490   +  CDS            MIG1 (fragment): MIG1_YEAST - Also known as CAT4, SSN1. Experimental evidence at protein level: Swiss-Prot protein existence level 1. Involved in glucose repression of the SUC, GAL and MAL genes as well as of the CAT8 gene. Binds to two sites in the upstream region of SUC2. From Saccharomyces cerevisiae (strain ATCC 204508 / S288c) (Baker's yeast).
  14542..14619   +  CDS            TUP1 (fragment): TUP1_YEAST - Also known as AAR1, AER2, AMM1, CYC9, FLK1, SFL2, UMR7. Experimental evidence at protein level: Swiss-Prot protein existence level 1. Acts as component of the CYC8-TUP1 corepressor complex which is involved in the repression of many genes in a wide variety of physiological processes including heme-regulated and catabolite repressed genes. May also be involved in the derepression of at least some target genes. The complex is recruited to target genes by interaction with DNA-bound transcriptional repressors, like MATALPHA2, MIG1, RFX1 and SKO1. The complex recruits histone deacetyla
  15146..15544   +  promoter       TEF1 promoter: S. cerevisiae TEF1; promoter for EF-1α
  15570..18725   +  CDS            cas9: CAS9_STAAU - Experimental evidence at protein level: Swiss-Prot protein existence level 1. CRISPR (clustered regularly interspaced short palindromic repeat) is an adaptive immune system that provides protection against mobile genetic elements (viruses, transposable elements and conjugative plasmids). CRISPR clusters contain spacers, sequences complementary to antecedent mobile elements, and target invading nucleic acids. CRISPR clusters are transcribed and processed into CRISPR RNA (crRNA). In type II CRISPR systems correct processing of pre-crRNA requires a trans- encoded small RNA (tracrRNA)
  18759..18824   +  CDS            3xFLAG: three tandem FLAG® epitope tags, followed by an enterokinase cleavage site
  18980..19333   -  CDS            GRS2 (fragment): SYG2_YEAST - Experimental evidence at protein level: Swiss-Prot protein existence level 1. Catalyzes the ATP-dependent ligation of glycine to the 3'-end of its cognate tRNA, via the formation of an aminoacyl-adenylate intermediate (Gly-AMP) (PubMed:23816885). Also produces diadenosine tetraphosphate (Ap4A), a universal pleiotropic signaling molecule needed for cell regulation pathways, by direct condensation of 2 ATPs. Thereby, may play a special role in Ap4A homeostasis (By similarity). From Saccharomyces cerevisiae (strain ATCC 204508 / S288c) (Baker's yeast).
  19352..19370   -  promoter       T3 promoter: promoter for bacteriophage T3 RNA polymerase
  19413..19435   -  protein_bind   lac operator (fragment): The lac repressor binds to the lac operator to inhibit transcription in E. coli. This inhibition can be relieved by adding lactose or isopropyl-β-D-thiogalactopyranoside (IPTG). lac repressor encoded by lacI
  19439..19469   -  promoter       lac promoter: promoter for the E. coli lac operon
  19484..19505   -  protein_bind   CAP binding site: CAP binding activates transcription in the presence of cAMP. E. coli catabolite activator protein
  19518..19610   -  CDS            lacI (fragment): lac repressor; lacI; The lac repressor binds to the lac operator to inhibit transcription in E. coli. This inhibition can be relieved by adding lactose or isopropyl-β-D-thiogalactopyranoside (IPTG).
  19793..20381   -  rep_origin     ori: high-copy-number ColE1/pMB1/pBR322/pUC origin of replication
  20552..21412   -  CDS            AmpR: β-lactamase; bla; confers resistance to ampicillin, carbenicillin, and related antibiotics
  21413..21517   -  promoter       AmpR promoter: bla
  21545..21658   -  CDS            TY1A (fragment): TY1A_YEASX - Also known as GAG, TYA1. Experimental evidence at protein level: Swiss-Prot protein existence level 1. Capsid protein (CA) is the structural component of the virus- like particle (VLP), forming the shell that encapsulates the retrotransposons dimeric RNA genome. The particles are assembled from trimer-clustered units and there are holes in the capsid shells that allow for the diffusion of macromolecules. CA has also nucleocapsid- like chaperone activity, promoting primer tRNA(i)-Met annealing to the multipartite primer-binding site (PBS), dimerization of Ty1 RNA and initiation of
  21727..22230   +  misc_feature   CEN/ARS: S. cerevisiae CEN6 centromere fused to an autonomously replicating sequence
  22266..22436   +  CDS            YE11_YEAST (fragment): Experimental evidence at transcript level: Swiss-Prot protein existence level 2. From Saccharomyces cerevisiae (strain ATCC 204508 / S288c) (Baker's yeast).
  22550..32      +  CDS            rop (fragment) (across the origin): Rop protein, which maintains plasmids at low copy number; rop
