[The description below was written by a language model from this plasmid's Addgene catalogue record and pLannotate feature annotations shown in this document.]
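Description:
pAID6 is a large (about 22.5 kb) Saccharomyces cerevisiae expression plasmid built on the pRS41K shuttle backbone. It places four CRISPR proteins in one construct so that a single strain can carry out activation, interference and cutting with orthogonal guide RNAs. In E. coli it is propagated as a high-copy plasmid through a ColE1/pUC-type origin with ampicillin resistance. In yeast, selection uses a kanMX cassette (G418) that is flanked by loxP sites, so the marker can be removed with Cre. The catalogue calls it an integration plasmid, but the feature table also shows a CEN6/ARS element, which would support episomal maintenance. A short Ty1-related fragment and another yeast genomic fragment flank that element and may act as integration homology, though the record does not state the integration locus or strategy.

Each of the four genes has its own yeast promoter:

- **dLbCpf1-VP:** the TDH3 (GAP) promoter drives nuclease-dead LbCpf1 with SV40 and nucleoplasmin NLSs. It is fused to an activation module that includes a RELA/p65 fragment and ends in the ADH1 terminator, and it serves as a programmable transcriptional activator.
- **dSpCas9-RD1152:** the TPI1 promoter drives catalytically dead S. pyogenes Cas9 fused to a composite repression domain. Fragments of the yeast repressors UME6, MIG1 and TUP1 are annotated in that domain.
- **SaCas9:** the TEF1 promoter drives nuclease-active S. aureus Cas9 with a C-terminal 3xFLAG tag, for cleavage and gene disruption.
- **Csy4:** the ENO2 promoter drives Csy4 (Cas6f) with the PGK1 terminator. Csy4 is an RNA endonuclease typically used to process guide RNA arrays.

The TPI1 and ENO2 promoters are stated in the catalogue but are not annotated in the feature table. The associated work used the system for multifunctional genome-wide genotype–phenotype mapping.
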