Addgene plasmid #136989: pAID6
Purpose: Yeast integration plasmid for expression of dLbCpf1-VP, dSpCas9-RD1152, SaCas9, and Csy4
Depositing lab: Huimin Zhao. Depositing organization: University of Illinois at Urbana-Champaign. Publication: Multi-functional genome-wide CRISPR system for high throughput genotype-phenotype mapping. Lian J, Schultz C, Cao M, HamediRad M, Zhao H. Nat Commun. 2019 Dec 19;10(1):5794. doi: 10.1038/s41467-019-13621-4. PubMed 31857575.
Backbone
  Vector backbone: pRS41K
  Backbone manufacturer: Zhao lab
  Backbone size w/o insert (bp): 4385
  Total vector size (bp): 22541
  Vector type: Yeast Expression
  Selectable markers: Neomycin (select with G418)
Growth in bacteria
  Bacterial resistance: Ampicillin, 100 μg/mL
  Growth temperature: 37°C
  Growth strain: DH5alpha
  Copy number: High Copy
Gene/Insert 1
  Gene/Insert name: dLbCpf1-VP
  Species: S. cerevisiae (budding yeast)
  Insert size (bp): 4844
  Promoter: TDH3
  Cloning method: Unknown
  Sequencing primers: 5′ ctgtaaatctatttcttaa
Gene/Insert 2
  Gene/Insert name: dSpCas9-RD1152
  Species: S. cerevisiae (budding yeast)
  Insert size (bp): 4803
  Promoter: TPI1
  Cloning method: Unknown
  Sequencing primers: 5′ ttcttttcttgcttaaatct
Gene/Insert 3
  Gene/Insert name: SaCas9
  Species: S. cerevisiae (budding yeast)
  Insert size (bp): 3264
  Promoter: TEF1
  Cloning method: Unknown
  Sequencing primers: 5′ tcttgctcattagaaagaaagcatag
Gene/Insert 4
  Gene/Insert name: Csy4
  Species: S. cerevisiae (budding yeast)
  Insert size (bp): 564
  Promoter: ENO2
  Cloning method: Unknown
  Sequencing primers: 5′ gtttctttcataacaccaagca
Terms and licenses: Academic/Nonprofit Terms; Industry Terms: Not Available to Industry
How to cite: pAID6 was a gift from Huimin Zhao (Addgene plasmid # 136989 ; http://n2t.net/addgene:136989 ; RRID:Addgene_136989)
